Addgene plasmid #46041: pNMHCII-C1-GFP
Depositing lab: Robert Adelstein. Depositing organization: National Heart, Lung, and Blood Institute (NHLBI). Publication: A specific isoform of nonmuscle myosin II-C is required for cytokinesis in a tumor cell line. Jana SS, Kawamoto S, Adelstein RS. J Biol Chem. 2006 Aug 25;281(34):24662-70. Epub 2006 Jun 21. 10.1074/jbc.M604606200 PubMed 16790446.
Backbone
  Vector backbone: pEGFP-N3
  Backbone manufacturer: Clontech
  Backbone size w/o insert (bp): 4700
  Total vector size (bp): 10730
  Vector type: Mammalian Expression
Growth in bacteria
  Bacterial resistance: Kanamycin, 50 μg/mL
  Growth temperature: 37°C
  Growth strain: DH5alpha
  Copy number: High Copy
Gene/Insert
  Gene/Insert name: nonmuscle myosin heavy chain II-C, isoform C1 (alt names: NMHCII-C, isoform C1; Myh14, isoform C1)
  Species: M. musculus (mouse)
  Insert size (bp): 6030
  GenBank ID: AY363100 NM_001271540
  Entrez Gene: Myh14 (a.k.a. 2400004E04Rik, II-C, NHMCII, NMHC II-C)
  Promoter: CMV immediate early
  Tag / fusion protein: GFP (C terminal on backbone)
  Cloning method: Restriction Enzyme; 5′ cloning site SalI (not destroyed); 3′ cloning site BamHI (not destroyed)
  Sequencing primers: 5′ CMV-for: CGCAAATGGGCGGTAGGCGTG; 3′ EGFP-N: CGTCGCCGTCCAGCTCGACCAG
Terms and licenses: Academic/Nonprofit Terms; Industry Terms: Not Available to Industry
How to cite: pNMHCII-C1-GFP was a gift from Robert Adelstein (Addgene plasmid # 46041 ; http://n2t.net/addgene:46041 ; RRID:Addgene_46041)
