[The description below was written by a language model from this plasmid's Addgene catalogue record.]
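Description:
pNMHCII-C1-GFP is a mammalian expression plasmid built on the Clontech pEGFP-N3 backbone. It carries the mouse nonmuscle myosin heavy chain II-C cDNA (Myh14), specifically the C1 splice isoform. The roughly 6.0 kb insert was cloned between the SalI and BamHI sites of the polylinker, both of which remain intact, bringing the 4.7 kb backbone to a total of about 10.7 kb. The plasmid is maintained in E. coli as a high-copy construct under kanamycin selection. No feature table accompanies the record, so other backbone elements such as the replication origin, polyadenylation signal or any mammalian selection cassette are not itemised.

Transcription is driven by the CMV immediate-early promoter, a strong constitutive promoter in most mammalian cell lines. Because pEGFP-N vectors place the fluorescent protein downstream of the cloning site, the myosin heavy chain is expressed as a fusion with GFP at its C terminus, leaving the N-terminal end of the protein free of a tag. After transfection, the fusion can be followed by fluorescence microscopy to see where this isoform localises, and it can be detected or distinguished from endogenous protein through the GFP moiety.

The associated study concerned the requirement for a specific nonmuscle myosin II-C isoform in cytokinesis of a tumour cell line. This suggests the construct serves for isoform-specific expression, localisation and functional experiments in cultured cells, for example comparing the C1 isoform with other II-C splice variants. The record does not state mutations or other modifications to the coding sequence.
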