>Addgene plasmid #46041 | pNMHCII-C1-GFP | depositor partial sequence | sequence record 64832 | the entire insert region
GTCGACGGTATCGATGCCGCCACCATGGCTGCAGTGACCATGTCCGTGTCTGGGAGGAAGGTAGCCTCCA
GGCCAGGCCCGGTGCCTGAGGCAGCCCAATCGTTCCTCTACGCGCCCCGGACGCCAAATGTAGGTGGCCC
TGGAGGGCCACAGGTGGAGTGGACAGCCCGGCGCATGGTGTGGGTGCCCTCGGAACTGCATGGGTTCGAG
GCAGCAGCCCTGCGGGATGAAGGGGAGGAGGAGGCAGAAGTGGAGCTGGCGGAGAGTGGGCGCCGCCTGC
GGCTGCCCAGGGACCAGATCCAGCGCATGAACCCACCCAAGTTCAGCAAGGCAGAAGATATGGCTGAGCT
CACCTGCCTCAACGAGGCCTCGGTCCTGCACAACCTGCGAGAACGCTACTACTCCGGGCTCATTTATACC
TACTCTGGCCTCTTCTGTGTGGTCATTAACCCATACAAGCAGCTGCCCATCTACACGGAGGCCATTGTTG
AAATGTACCGGGGCAAGAAGCGCCATGAGGTGCCACCTCACGTGTATGCTGTGACGGAGGGCGCGTACCG
CAGCATGCTTCAGGATCGTGAGGATCAATCCATTCTCTGCACGGGAGAGTCTGGCGCTGGGAAGACGGAG
AACACCAAGAAGGTCATCCAGTACCTGGCCCATGTGGCATCATCTCCAAAGGGCAGGAAGGAGCCTGGTG
TCCCTGCCTCCGTCAGCACCATGTCTTATGGGGAGCTAGAGCGTCAGCTTCTTCAAGCCAACCCCATCCT
AGAGGCCTTTGGCAATGCCAAGACAGTGAAGAACGACAACTCTTCCCGATTTGGCAAATTCATCCGCATC
AACTTTGATATTGCTGGCTACATCGTGGGAGCAAACATCGAGACCTATCTGTTGGAGAAGTCCCGGGCCA
TCAGACAGGCCAAGGATGAATGCAGCTTCCATATCTTCTACCAGCTGCTAGGGGGCGCTGGGGAGCAGCT
AAAAGCTGACCTCCTTCTGGAGCCCTGTTCCCATTATCGCTTCCTGACCAATGGGCCCTCATCGTCCCCG
GGCCAGGAGCGTGAGTTATTCCAGGAGACCCTGGAGTCCCTGCGTGTGCTGGGCCTCCTCCCAGAAGAGA
TCACTGCCATGCTGCGCACTGTCTCTGCTGTCCTCCAGTTTGGCAACATTGTCCTGAAGAAAGAGCGCAA
TACGGACCAAGCCACCATGCCTGACAACACAGCTGCCCAGAAGCTTTGCCGCCTCTTGGGACTCGGAGTG
ACCGACTTCTCCAGAGCCCTTCTCACACCCCGCATCAAAGTGGGCCGAGATTATGTTCAGAAAGCACAAA
CCAAGGAGCAGGCTGACTTTGCGCTGGAGGCTCTGGCCAAAGCTACCTATGAGCGCCTGTTCCGCTGGCT
GGTTCTGCGGCTCAACCGTGCCCTGGACAGAAGCCCGCGGCAGGGTGCCTCCTTCCTGGGCATCCTGGAC
ATCGCGGGCTTTGAGATCTTCCAGCTGAACTCCTTCGAGCAGCTGTGCATCAACTACACCAACGAGAAGC
TACAGCAGCTATTCAACCACACCATGTTCGTGCTGGAGCAGGAGGAGTACCAGCGAGAGGGCATCCCCTG
GACCTTCCTAGACTTCGGGTTGGACCTGCAACCTTGCATCGACCTCATTGAGCGTCCGGCCAACCCTCCA
GGTCTCCTGGCCCTGCTGGACGAGGAGTGCTGGTTCCCCAAGGCCACGGACAAGTCTTTTGTGGAGAAGG
TCGCCCAGGAGCAGGGCAGCCACCCCAAATTCCAGCGCCCCAGGAACCTGCGAGATCAGGCCGACTTCAG
CGTCCTGCACTACGCCGGCAAGGTTGACTACAAAGCCAGTGAGTGGCTGATGAAGAACATGGACCCACTG
AATGACAATGTGGCCGCCTTGCTTCACCAGAGCACGGATCGTCTCACAGCTGAGATCTGGAAGGATGTGG
AGGGCATCGTGGGGCTGGAGCAAGTAAGCAGCCTTGGAGATGGCCCACCGGGAGGCCGCCCCCGCCGTGG
AATGTTCCGGACTGTGGGGCAGCTCTACAAAGAATCCCTGAGCCGCCTCATGGCCACGCTCAGCAACACC
AACCCTAGTTTTGTCCGCTGCATCGTTCCCAATCATGAGAAGAGGGCTGGAAAGCTGGAGCCGCGCCTGG
TGCTGGACCAACTCCGTTGTAACGGGGTCCTCGAGGGTATACGCATCTGTCGCCAAGGCTTCCCCAACCG
CATCCTCTTCCAGGAGTTCCGACAGCGCTATGAAATCCTCACCCCGAACGCTATTCCCAAGGGCTTCATG
GACGGCAAACAGGCCTGTGAGAAGATGATCCAGGCCCTGGAGCTAGACCCCAACCTGTACCGTGTTGGCC
AAAGCAAGATCTTCTTCCGGGCAGGGGTCCTGGCCCAGCTGGAGGAGGAGCGGGACCTGAAAGTCACCGA
CATCATAGTGTCTTTCCAGGCAGCGGCACGGGGCTACCTGGCCCGTAGGGCTTTCCAGAGACGGCAGCAG
CAGCAGAGTGCTCTGAGGGTGATGCAGAGAAACTGTGCTGCCTACCTCAAGCTCAGGAACTGGCAGTGGT
GGAGGCTGTTCATCAAGGTGAAGCCCCTGCTGCAGGTGACACGGCAGGATGAGGTGCTGCAGGCGCGCGC
CCAGGAGCTGCAGAAAGTTCAGGAGCTGCAGCAGCAGAGCGCTCGTGAAGTGGGGGAACTGCAGGGTCGA
GTGGCACAGCTAGAGGAGGAGCGCACGCGCCTGGCTGAGCAGCTTCGAGCAGAAGCCGAGCTCTGCTCTG
AGGCCGAGGAGACGCGGGCGCGACTGGCTGCCCGGAAGCAGGAGCTGGAGCTGGTGGTGACAGAGCTGGA
GGCACGAGTGGGCGAGGAAGAAGAGTGCAGCCGGCAGCTGCAGAGTGAGAAGAAGAGGCTGCAGCAGCAT
ATCCAGGAGCTAGAGAGCCACCTGGAAGCTGAGGAGGGTGCCCGGCAGAAGCTACAGCTGGAGAAGGTGA
CCACAGAGGCCAAGATGAAGAAATTTGAGGAGGACCTGCTGCTCCTGGAGGACCAGAATTCCAAGCTGAG
CAAGGAGCGGAGGCTGCTGGAGGAGCGGCTGGCTGAGTTCTCCTCACAGGCAGCAGAAGAGGAAGAGAAA
GTCAAAAGTCTCAACAAGCTGAGGCTCAAATATGAAGCCACAATCTCAGACATGGAAGACCGGCTGAAGA
AGGAGGAGAAGGGACGCCAGGAACTAGAGAAGCTGAAGCGACGGCTGGACGGGGAGAGCTCAGAGCTTCA
GGAGCAGATGGTGGAGCAGAAGCAGAGGGCAGAGGAACTGCTCGCACAGCTGGGCCGCAAGGAGGATGAG
CTGCAGGCCGCCCTGCTCAGGGCAGAGGAAGAGGGTGGTGCCCGTGCCCAGTTGCTCAAGTCCCTGCGAG
AGGCACAGGCTGGCCTTGCTGAGGCTCAGGAGGACCTGGAAGCTGAGCGGGTAGCCAGGGCCAAGGCGGA
GAAGCAGCGCCGGGACCTGGGCGAGGAGTTGGAGGCCCTACGTGGGGAGCTCGAGGACACTCTGGATTCC
ACCAACGCCCAGCAGGAGCTGCGGTCCAAGAGGGAGCAGGAGGTGACAGAGCTGAAGAAAGCATTGGAAG
AGGAGTCCCGTGCCCATGAGGTGTCCATGCAGGAGCTGAGACAGAGGCATAGCCAGGCACTGGTGGAGAT
GGCCGAGCAGTTGGAGCAAGCCCGGAGGGGCAAAGGTGTGTGGGAGAAGACTCGGCTATCCCTGGAGGCT
GAGGTGTCCGAGCTGAAGGCCGAGCTGAGCAGCCTGCAGACCTCGAGACAGGAGGGTGAGCAGAAGAGGC
GCCGCCTGGAGTCCCAGCTACAGGAGGTCCAGGGCCGATCCAGTGATTCGGAGCGGGCTCGGTCTGAGGC
TGCTGAGAAGCTGCAGAGAGCCCAGGCGGAACTTGAGAGCGTGTCCACAGCCCTGAGTGAGGCGGAGTCC
AAAGCCATCAGGCTGGGCAAGGAGCTGAGCAGTGCAGAGTCCCAGCTGCATGACACCCAGGAACTGCTTC
AGGAGGAGACCAGGGCAAAGCTGGCCTTGGGGTCCCGTGTGCGTGCCCTAGAGGCCGAGGCGGCGGGGCT
TCGGGAGCAGATGGAAGAGGAGGTGGTTGCCAGGGAACGGGCTGGCCGGGAGCTGCAGAGCACGCAGGCC
CAGCTCTCTGAATGGCGGCGCCGCCAGGAAGAAGAGGCTGCGGTGCTGGAGGCTGGGGAGGAGGCTCGGC
GCCGTGCAGCCCGGGAGGCAGAGACCCTGACCCAGCGCCTGGCAGAAAAGACTGAGGCTGTAGAACGACT
GGAGCGAGCCCGGCGCCGACTGCAGCAGGAGTTGGACGATGCCACTGTGGATCTGGGGCAGCAGAAGCAG
CTCCTGAGCACACTGGAGAAGAAGCAGCGGAAATTTGACCAGCTCCTGGCAGAGGAGAAGGCTGCAGTTC
TACGGGCTGTGGAAGACCGTGAACGGATAGAGGCCGAAGGCCGGGAGCGAGAGGCCCGGGCCCTGTCGCT
GACCCGGGCCCTGGAAGAGGAGCAGGAGGCCCGGGAGGAGCTGGAGAGGCAGAACCGTGCTCTGAGGGCT
GAGCTGGAAGCACTGCTGAGCAGCAAGGATGACGTGGGCAAGAACGTGCACGAGCTGGAGCGAGCCCGTA
AGGCGGCTGAACAGGCAGCCAGTGACCTGCGGACACAGGTGACAGAATTGGAGGATGAGCTGACAGCCGC
AGAGGATGCCAAGCTGCGCCTGGAGGTGACTGTGCAGGCTCTGAAGGCTCAACATGAACGCGACCTGCAG
GGCCGCGATGATGCCGGTGAGGAGAGGCGGAGGCAGCTGGCCAAGCAGCTAAGAGACGCAGAGGTAGAGC
GCGATGAGGAACGGAAGCAGAGGGCACTGGCTATGGCTGCCCGCAAGAAGCTGGAGCTGGAACTGGAGGA
GTTGAAGGCGCAGACATCTGCTGCTGGGCAGGGCAAGGAAGAGGCAGTGAAGCAGCTGAAGAAGATGCAG
GTCCAGATGAAGGAGCTGTGGCGGGAGGTAGAGGAGACGCGTAGCTCCCGCGACGAGATGTTTACCCTGA
GCAGGGAAAATGAGAAGAAGCTCAAGGGGCTGGAAGCTGAGGTGCTGCGTCTGCAAGAGGAACTTGCTGC
CTCAGACCGAGCCCGGAGGCAGGCCCAGCAAGACAGAGACGAGATGGCAGAGGAGGTGGCCAGTGGCAAT
CTTAGCAAGGCAGCCACCCTGGAGGAAAAACGGCAGCTGGAGGGGCGACTGAGCCAGTTGGAAGAGGAGC
TGGAGGAAGAACAGAACAACTCGGAGCTGCTCAAGGACCATTACCGAAAGCTAGTGCTACAGGTCGAGTC
CCTCACCACAGAACTGTCTGCCGAACGAAGTTTCTCAGCCAAGGCCGAGAGTGGACGGCAGCAGCTGGAG
CGGCAGATCCAGGAACTGCGGGCCCGCTTGGGTGAAGAGGATGCTGGAGCCCGAGCCAGGCAGAAAATGC
TGATCGCTGCTCTGGAGTCTAAACTGGCCCAGGCAGAGGAGCAGCTGGAGCAGGAGAGCAGGGAGCGCAT
CCTCTCTGGCAAGCTGGTACGCAGAGCTGAGAAGCGGCTGAAGGAGGTAGTTCTTCAGGTGGATGAAGAG
CGCAGGGTGGCTGACCAGGTCCGGGACCAGCTGGAGAAAAGCAACCTCCGGCTGAAGCAGCTCAAGAGGC
AGCTGGAGGAGGCAGAGGAGGAGGCATCTCGGGCACAGGCTGGTCGGAGGCGGCTGCAGCGGGAGCTGGA
GGACGTCACTGAGTCTGCAGAATCCATGAACCGGGAGGTGACCACGCTGAGGAACAGGCTCCGGCGTGGC
CCACTTACATTCACCACACGGACTGTGCGCCAGGTGTTCCGGCTGGAAGAGGGCGTGGCTTCTGACGAGG
AAGAGGCTGAAGGAGCTGAACCTGGCTCTGCACCAGGCCAGGAGCCGGAGGCTCCGCCCCCTGCCACACC
CCAAGGATCC
