>Addgene plasmid #46041 | pNMHCII-C1-GFP | addgene partial sequence | sequence record 67076 | EGFP-N 5'-CGTCGCCGTCCAGCTCGACCAG-3'
ACCATGGTGGCGATGGATCCTTGGGGTGTGGCAGGGGGCGGAGCCTCCGGCTCCTGGCCTGGTGCAGAGC
CAGGTTCAGCTCCTTCAGCCTCTTCCTCGTCAGAAGCCACGCCCTCTTCCAGCCGGAACACCTGGCGCAC
AGTCCGTGTGGTGAATGTAAGTGGGCCACGCCGGAGCCTGTTCCTCAGCGTGGTCACCTCCCGGTTCATG
GATTCTGCAGACTCAGTGACGTCCTCCAGCTCCCGCTGCAGCCGCCTCCGACCAGCCTGTGCCCGAGATG
CCTCCTCCTCTGCCTCCTCCAGCTGCCTCTTGAGCTGCTTCAGCCGGAGGTTGCTTTTCTCCAGCTGGTC
CCGGACCTGGTCAGCCACCCTGCGCTCTTCATCCACCTGAAGAACTACCTCCTTCAGCCGCTTCTCAGCT
CTGCGTACCAGCTTGCCAGAGAGGATGCGCTCCCTGCTCTCCTGCTCCAGCTGCTCCTCTGCCTGGGCCA
GTTTAGACTCCAGAGCAGCGATCAGCATTTTCTGCCTGGCTCGGGCTCCAGCATCCTCTTCACCCAAGCG
GGCCCGCAGTTCCTGGATCTGCCGCTCCAGCTGCTGCCGTCCACTCTCGGCCTTGGCTGAGAAACTTCGT
TCGGCAGACAGTTCTGTGGTGAGGGACTCGACCTGTAGCACTAGCTTTCGGTAATGGTCCTTGAGCAGCT
CCGAGTTGTTCTGTTCTTCCTCCAGCTCCTCTTCCAACTGGCTCAGTCGCCCCTCCAGCTGCCGTTTTTC
CTCCAGGGTGGCTGCCTTGCTAAGATTGCCACTGGCCACCTCCTCTGCCATCTCGTCTCTGTCTTGCTGG
GCCTGCCTCCGG
