>Addgene plasmid #46041 | pNMHCII-C1-GFP | addgene partial sequence | sequence record 67871 | CMV-F 5'-CGCAAATGGGCGGTAGGCGTG-3'
GTGAACCGTTCAGATCCGCTAGCGCTACCGGACTCAGATCTCGAGCTCAAGCTTCGAATTCTGCAGTCGA
CGGTATCGATGCCGCCACCATGGCTGCAGTGACCATGTCCGTGTCTGGGAGGAAGGTAGCCTCCAGGCCA
GGCCCGGTGCCTGAGGCAGCCCAATCGTTCCTCTACGCGCCCCGGACGCCAAATGTAGGTGGCCCTGGAG
GGCCACAGGTGGAGTGGACAGCCCGGCGCATGGTGTGGGTGCCCTCGGAACTGCATGGGTTCGAGGCAGC
AGCCCTGCGGGATGAAGGGGAGGAGGAGGCAGAAGTGGAGCTGGCGGAGAGTGGGCGCCGCCTGCGGCTG
CCCAGGGACCAGATCCAGCGCATGAACCCACCCAAGTTCAGCAAGGCAGAAGATATGGCTGAGCTCACCT
GCCTCAACGAGGCCTCGGTCCTGCACAACCTGCGAGAACGCTACTACTCCGGGCTCATTTATACCTACTC
TGGCCTCTTCTGTGTGGTCATTAACCCATACAAGCAGCTGCCCATCTACACGGAGGCCATTGTTGAAATG
TACCGGGGCAAGAAGCGCCATGAGGTGCCACCTCACGTGTATGCTGTGACGGAGGGCGCGTACCGCAGCA
TGCTTCAGGATCGTGAGGATCAATCCATTCTCTGCACGGGAGAGTCTGGCGCTGGGAAGACGGAGAACAC
CAAGAAGGTCATCCAGTACCTGGCCCATGTGGCATCATCTCCAAAGGGCAGGAAGGAGCCTGGTGTCCCT
GCCTCCGTCAGCACCATGTCTTATGGGGAGCTAGAGCGTCAGCTTCTTCAAGCCAACCCCATCCTAGA
