>Addgene plasmid #46041 | pNMHCII-C1-GFP | addgene partial sequence | sequence record 67873 | mNMHCII-C-R1 5'-AGCTTTCCAGCCCTCTTCTC-3'
AAACTAGGGTTGGTGTTGCTGAGCGTGGCCATGAGGCGGCTCAGGGATTCTTTGTAGAGCTGCCCCACAG
TCCGGAACATTCCACGGCGGGGGCGGCCTCCCGGTGGGCCATCTCCAAGGCTGCTTACTTGCTCCAGCCC
CACGATGCCCTCCACATCCTTCCAGATCTCAGCTGTGAGACGATCCGTGCTCTGGTGAAGCAAGGCGGCC
ACATTGTCATTCAGTGGGTCCATGTTCTTCATCAGCCACTCACTGGCTTTGTAGTCAACCTTGCCGGCGT
AGTGCAGGACGCTGAAGTCGGCCTGATCTCGCAGGTTCCTGGGGCGCTGGAATTTGGGGTGGCTGCCCTG
CTCCTGGGCGACCTTCTCCACAAAAGACTTGTCCGTGGCCTTGGGGAACCAGCACTCCTCGTCCAGCAGG
GCCAGGAGACCTGGAGGGTTGGCCGGACGCTCAATGAGGTCGATGCAAGGTTGCAGGTCCAACCCGAAGT
CTAGGAAGGTCCAGGGGATGCCCTCTCGCTGGTACTCCTCCTGCTCCAGCACGAACATGGTGTGGTTGAA
TAGCTGCTGTAGCTTCTCGTTGGTGTAGTTGATGCACAGCTGCTCGAAGGAGTTCAGCTGGAAGATCTCA
AAGCCCGCGATGTCCAGGATGCCCAGGAAGGAGGCACCCTGCCGCGGGCTTCTGTCCAGGGCACGGTTGA
GCCGCAGAACCAGCCAGCGGAACAGGCGCTCATAGGTAGCTTTGGCCAGAGCCTCCAGCGCAAAGTCAGC
CTGCTCCTTGGTTTGTGCTTTCTGAACATAATCTCGGCCCACTTTGATGCGGGGTGTGAGAAGGGCTCTG
GAGAAGTCGGTCACTCCGAGTCCCAA
